>Addgene plasmid #199103 | pGL2_171 | addgene full sequence | sequence record 399681 | Addgene NGS Result
GCAAGGAGTTGACATAAGCCTGTTCGGTTCGTAAACTGTAATGCAAGTAGCGTATGCGCTCACGCAACTG
GTCCAGAACCTTGACCGAACGCAGCGGTGGTAACGGCGCAGTGGCGGTTTTCATGGCTTGTTATGACTGT
TTTTTTGTACAGTCTATGCCTCGGGCATCCAAGCAGCAAGCGCGTTACGCCGTGGGTCGATGTTTGATGT
TATGGAGCAGCAACGAATGTTACGCAGCAGCAACGATGTTACGCAGCAGGGCAGTCGCCCTAAAACAAAG
TTAGGTGGCTCAAGTATGGGCATCATTCGCACATGTAGGCTCGGCCCTGACCAAGTCAAATCCATGCGGG
CTGCTCTTGATCTTTTCGGTCGTGAGTTCGGAGACGTAGCCACCTACTCCCAACATCAGCCGGACTCCGA
TTACCTCGGGAACTTGCTCCGTAGTAAGACATTCATCGCGCTTGCTGCCTTCGACCAAGAAGCGGTTGTT
GGCGCTCTCGCGGCTTACGTTCTGCCCAAGTTTGAGCAGCCGCGTAGTGAGATCTATATCTATGATCTCG
CAGTCTCCGGAGAGCACCGGAGGCAGGGCATTGCCACCGCGCTCATCAATCTCCTCAAGCATGAGGCCAA
CGCGCTTGGTGCTTATGTGATCTACGTGCAAGCAGATTACGGTGACGATCCCGCAGTGGCTCTCTATACA
AAGTTGGGCATACGGGAAGAAGTGATGCACTTTGATATCGACCCAAGTACCGCCACCTAAGCTTGAGCGC
ATGCTCGAGTACTTCGCCTGGACCATGCTCGCCGTCGTCTTCGGCTTCCTCCTCTTCGTCAACCTCGCCT
ACGTCCCCCTCGGCCACTGGGCCGAGGCCTTCGCCGGCTTCTTCAAATTTTCAGGGCTGCCGCACCCCAT
CGACTGGGGGCTCGCTATACAGGAGTTGACGGCTAGCTCAGTCCTAGGTACAGTGCTAGCTACTAGGAGG
AAAAAAATGGTGAGTAAGGGTGAAGCCGTGATTAAAGAGTTCATGCGCTTCAAAGTGCATATGGAGGGCT
CAATGAACGGCCATGAATTTGAAATTGAAGGTGAAGGAGAAGGCCGTCCGTATGAGGGCACCCAGACCGC
CAAACTGAAAGTCACAAAGGGTGGCCCGCTGCCGTTTTCGTGGGATATTTTATCCCCTCAATTCATGTAC
GGCAGCCGGGCGTTTATTAAACACCCGGCGGATATCCCGGATTACTATAAGCAATCTTTTCCAGAAGGCT
TTAAATGGGAGCGCGTGATGAATTTTGAAGACGGAGGTGCTGTTACCGTGACCCAGGACACGAGCTTAGA
AGACGGTACCTTGATCTATAAGGTAAAGCTGCGTGGTACCAATTTCCCGCCGGATGGGCCAGTTATGCAG
AAAAAGACTATGGGCTGGGAAGCATCGACGGAGCGTCTTTACCCCGAAGACGGCGTCCTGAAAGGCGATA
TTAAAATGGCCCTGCGACTGAAAGACGGCGGTCGCTACCTTGCAGATTTCAAAACAACGTATAAAGCGAA
AAAACCTGTGCAGATGCCCGGGGCGTACAACGTTGATCGCAAACTAGATATCACTTCACACAACGAAGAT
TACACGGTAGTCGAACAGTATGAACGTAGCGAGGGGCGCCATAGCACCGGAGGCATGGATGAACTCTATA
AATAAGCTTCGCTCGTGCTCGCCGCGACCTTCCTCTTCATGCACCTCTTCGGCATCGGGCTGCACAACGC
TACAGAGGAGCTTTTCCGCTGCATAACCCTGCTTCGGGGTCATTATAGCGATTTTTTCGGTATATCCATC
CTTTTTCGCACGATATACAGGATTTTGCCAAAGGGTTCGTGTAGACTTTCCTTGGTGTATCCAACGGCGT
CAGCCGGGCAGGATAGGTGAAGTAGGCCCACCCGCGAGCGGGTGTTCCTTCTTCACTGTCCCTTATTCGC
ACCTGGCGGTGCTCAACGGGAATCCTGCTCTGCGAGGCTGGCCGTACGCTAGGTATACTTGAGACCACCC
CAGGATACATAGATTACCACAACTCCGAGCCCTTCCACCTAGCGTGCTAACCACGCACGCTATTGTTGTA
TAGGCTAGGTGGAGGCTCAGTGATGATAAGTCTGCGATGGTGGATGCATGTGTCATGGTCATAGCTGTTT
CCTGTGTGAAATTGTTATCCGCTCAGAGGGCACAATCCTATTCCGCGCTATCCGACAATCTCCAAGACAT
TAGGTGGAGTTCAGTTCGGCGTATGGCATATGTCGCTGGAAAGAACATGTGAGCAAAAGGCCAGCAAAAG
GCCAGGAACCGTAAAAAGGCCGCGTTGCTGGCGTTACAGCTGGGCGCGCCCCATGTCAGCCGTTAAGTGT
TCCTGTGTCACTCAAAATTGCTTTGAGAGGCTCTAAGGGCTTCTCAGTGCGTTACATCCCTGGCTTGTTG
TCCACAACCGTTAAACCTTAAAGGCTTTAAAAGCCTTATATATTCTTTTTTTTCTTATAAAACTTAAAAC
CTTAGAGGCTATTTAAGTTGCTGATTTATATTAATTTTATTGTTCAAACATGAGAGCTTAGTACGTGAAA
CATGAGAGCTTAGTACGTTAGCCATGAGAGCTTAGTACGTTAGCCATGAGGGTTTAGTTCGTTAAACATG
AGAGCTTAGTACGTTAAACATGAGAGCTTAGTACGTGAAACATGAGAGCTTAGTACGTACTATCAACAGG
TTGAACTGCTGATCTTCAGATCGGCGCGCCGGCCGGCCGAAGATCCTTTGATCTTTTCTACGGGGTCTGA
CGCTCTATTCAACAAAGCCGCCGTCCCGTCAAGTCAGCGTAAATGGGTAGGGGGCTTCAAATCGTCCCCC
CATACGATATAAGTTGTTACTAGTGCTTGGATTCTCACCAATAAAAAACGCCCGGCGGCAACCGAGCGTT
CTGAACAAATCCAGATGGAGTTCTGAGGTCATTACTGGATCTATCAACAGGAGTCCAAGCGAGCTCGATA
TCAAATTACGCCCCGCCCTGCCACTCATCGCAGTACTGTTGTAATTCATTAAGCATTCTGCCGACATGGA
AGCCATCACAAACGGCATGATGAACCTGAATCGCCAGCGGCATCAGCACCTTGTCGCCTTGCGTATAATA
TTTGCCCATGGTGAAAACGGGGGCGAAGAAGTTGTCCATATTGGCCACGTTTAAATCAAAACTGGTGAAA
CTCACCCAGGGATTGGCTGAGACGAAAAACATATTCTCAATAAACCCTTTAGGGAAATAGGCCAGGTTTT
CACCGTAACACGCCACATCTTGCGAATATATGTGTAGAAACTGCCGGAAATCGTCGTGGTATTCACTCCA
GAGCGATGAAAACGTTTCAGTTTGCTCATGGAAAACGGTGTAACAAGGGTGAACACTATCCCATATCACC
AGCTCACCGTCTTTCATTGCCATACGAAATTCCGGATGAGCATTCATCAGGCGGGCAAGAATGTGAATAA
AGGCCGGATAAAACTTGTGCTTATTTTTCTTTACGGTCTTTAAAAAGGCCGTAATATCCAGCTGAACGGT
CTGGTTATAGGTACATTGAGCAACTGACTGAAATGCCTCAAAATGTTCTTTACGATGCCATTGGGATATA
TCAACGGTGGTATATCCAGTGATTTTTTTCTCCATTTTAGCTTCCTTAGCTCCTGAAAATCTCGATAACT
CAAAAAATACGCCCGGTAGTGATCTTATTTCATTATGGTGAAAGTTGGAACCTCTTACGTGCCGATCAAC
GTCTCATTGATACCTGAAACAAAACCCATCGTACGGCCAAGGAAGTCTCCAATAACTGTGATCCACCACA
AGCGCCAGGGTTTTCCCAGTCACGACGTTGTAAAACGACGGCCAGTCATGCATAATCCGCACGCATCTGG
AATAAGGAAGTGCCATTCCGCCTGACCTTAGCGTGCGAACAGCACGCTATTGTTGTATCATTACTCGCAT
CCATTCTCAGGCTGTCTCGTCTCGTCTCCGAGGTCTCAGGAGAATGAGTCAGGGTCACGCGTAGGACGCG
TCGAGTAGGGTAGGCTTCAGACCTTATAGCCGTTCCGCAGCCACACGCCGTGTGAAGCTGGGGAGGCCGA
TCCGCCGCCAGTTCAGGCCGTCCGGCCCCGGATTCTGACCATAATTTCATCGAAAAAAGGGGCGCAGCCC
TTCTTGTTCTAATAGTTCTATAAGTTCAGGCGAAAATCGTGCAGCAATTACAAAAGGTTGCGCGTCTATA
AGTGGGGAATCCAGCCGCAAAAGTGGGGAATCCAGCCGCAAAAGTGGGGAATCCAGCCGAAATCGCGGAT
TGACGAGTGGGATTTCCCGCCCAATAAATCCACCATGGGAAAGACACTCGACGTTGCCCGCGACCGGGCC
TTTGACCAGACCGCGACCGTGCTGCCCGCCGAAATGGCGCGGGGGGTCTATATGCGCAACGCCCCCAGCC
TCGCGGCCCTGAAGCTGATGCATCTGATGATCGCCACGGCGGGCGGGCGCATGGCCGATGACGTGCGCCA
CGAAATGCGGCTGGCCGACATCCGCAAGATCGACGGTATGGATAACCACACCCGGGCCAGCCTGACCCCG
CTCTTTGCGGAACTGGCGGCGGCGGTGCTGACCCACGACGACCCGGAAAAGCGGGTCGTGACCATCGGTG
GCCTGCTGGACGAAGCCCGGATCGATTACCGGCACGAGGTCAGCGGCGATCTTCTGGTGTCGTGGACCTT
CCGCAGCATGTTCCGCCGCATGGCGGCGGAATCGAACCATTGGGCGATTCTCGACCGGCAGACCGTGTTC
CACCTCGGCAGCAAGTATTCCGTGCTGTTGTTCCAGCACATCGCCAGCTTCAAGGAATACGACCACATTA
CCGGCAAGACCTTTACCGTGCCGGAGTTGCGGGCTGTGTTTGGTATCCCCGAGGGCAAAATCAAGCGTTT
CGCAGACCTCAACAGAGACGTGCTGACGCCCGCCATTGCCGAAATCAACCAGCTTTCCCGCCTGACTCTG
ACCGCCACGCCGAACAAGATCGGGCGCACCGTGGCCAGCGTGACGATTGCTTGGGAAGAAAAGCCCCTCG
AAGGCAAGCGCTCGACCAAGGCCGAACTGGACCGCCCGAAGGTGGGCCGGAAGGCCCGGCGCGACGGCAC
CGCCGAGACGGTGGCACGGGCCTTCCCGGCATCGGGCGGGATCGAGTTCGACCAGCATTGGCGCGACCTC
AAGCGGGCGGCGGGCTGCAACATGGACAACACCATGATCGCCGACAAATTCCGGGCATGGTGCGCCGGGA
AGGGCCTCGCTCTCGATGCCCGGAACATCGAACAGGCGTTCAGCAGCTTCTGCACCAAGGTGGGCCGGGT
CTAAGACCCGCCGCGCCGGTCGCTCGATACCTGTGGTCTGGCTCCCTCTGCGGCTACCGTCAGCGCCTCG
CCTGCATCGCCGCCCTTTCCGATCCTCATCCCGCCCCAGCCTTATGGGGGGATGAGGATCGGGCCGGGAC
TGAAACCCGAAGGGTAATGAATGTGTCTTTCCCTGCCGCTA
Features (pLannotate 1.2.2; 10 found; start..end, strand, type, name):
      9..37      +  promoter       Pc promoter: intI1 (promoter lies within the coding sequence); class 1 integron promoter
    227..760     +  CDS            GmR: gentamycin acetyltransferase; aacC1; confers resistance to gentamycin
    936..960     +  promoter       J23119(SpeI) promoter (fragment): bacterial promoter (Registry of Standard Biological Parts BBa J23119) modified to end with an SpeI site
    987..1682    +  CDS            mScarlet-I: mScarlet-I is a basic (constitutively fluorescent) red fluorescent protein published in 2016, derived from synthetic construct. It is reported to be a rapidly-maturing monomer with moderate acid sensitivity.
   1896..2004    +  oriT           oriT: incP origin of transfer
   2364..2752    -  rep_origin     R6K γ ori: γ replication origin from E. coli plasmid R6K; requires the R6K initiator protein pi for replication
   2901..2995    -  terminator     lambda t0 terminator: transcription terminator from phage lambda
   3019..3675    -  CDS            cat: CAT_ECOLX - Experimental evidence at protein level: Swiss-Prot protein existence level 1. This enzyme is an effector of chloramphenicol resistance in bacteria. From Escherichia coli. This protein is used as a marker in many commonly used cloning vectors, such as pACYC184.
   3676..3778    -  promoter       cat promoter: promoter of the E. coli cat gene encoding chloramphenicol acetyltransferase
   3853..3896    -  CDS            lacZα (fragment): LacZα fragment of β-galactosidase; lacZ fragment
