[The description below was written by a language model from this plasmid's Addgene catalogue record and pLannotate feature annotations shown in this document.]
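Description:
pGL2_171 is a 5,571 nt synthetic-biology "Level 2" assembly plasmid with no conventional named backbone. It belongs to a collection built to screen candidate origins of replication for function in non-model bacteria. In E. coli it is maintained through an R6K γ origin, which fires only when the R6K π initiator protein is supplied in trans. This explains the use of a pir-116 host strain, where the plasmid is recorded as high copy. Selection in that host uses chloramphenicol, from a cat gene with its native promoter and a lambda t0 terminator, together with gentamicin. A short lacZα fragment next to the cat cassette is probably a remnant of the cloning scaffold.

The payload combines four modules. The test element is the pWKS1 origin of replication joined to a sequencing barcode (NGS barcode 17). Neither is annotated in the feature table, so they presumably lie in the unannotated stretch of roughly 1.7 kb after the lacZα fragment. The second module is a gentamicin acetyltransferase gene (aacC1) driven by the class 1 integron Pc promoter, giving a selectable marker for recipient organisms. The third is an mScarlet-I red fluorescent protein cassette under a strong constitutive J23119-type promoter, which gives a visual readout. The fourth is an IncP oriT, which allows the plasmid to be mobilised by conjugation from a donor that supplies the transfer machinery.

Because the R6K origin is inactive in hosts lacking π, persistence in a recipient bacterium depends on the pWKS1 origin. The barcode should allow this origin to be tracked by sequencing when many such plasmids are delivered as a pool.
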