Addgene plasmid #199103: pGL2_171
Purpose: Level 2 plasmid, barcoded ORI with gentamicin resistance cassette and mScarlet-I reporter
Depositing lab: Charlie Gilbert & Nili Ostrov & Cultivarium Tools. Depositing organization: Cultivarium, Convergent Research. Publication: A scalable framework for high-throughput identification of functional origins of replication in non-model bacteria. Gilbert C, Brumwell SL, Crits-Christoph A, Kang SC, Martin-Moldes Z, Alsharif W, Esmurria A, Nguyen M-A, Lee HH, Ostrov N. bioRxiv 2023.05.19.541510 10.1101/2023.05.19.541510.
Backbone
  Vector backbone: n/a
  Vector type: Synthetic Biology
Growth in bacteria
  Bacterial resistance: Chloramphenicol and Gentamicin, 25 & 10 μg/mL
  Growth temperature: 37°C
  Growth strain: E. coli pir-116
  Copy number: High Copy
Gene/Insert
  Gene/Insert name: pWKS1 ORI plus NGS barcode 17, gentamicin resistance cassette, mScarlet-I cassette, oriT
  Species: Synthetic
  Cloning method: Unknown
Terms and licenses: Academic/Nonprofit Terms; Industry Terms: Not Available to Industry
How to cite: pGL2_171 was a gift from Charlie Gilbert & Nili Ostrov & Cultivarium Tools (Addgene plasmid # 199103 ; http://n2t.net/addgene:199103 ; RRID:Addgene_199103)
